>Addgene plasmid #195697 | pBEL2319 | addgene full sequence | sequence record 386937 | Addgene NGS Result
CACACCGCAATGGTGCACTCTCAGTACAATCTGCTCTGATGCCGCATAGTTAAGCCAGTATACACTCCGC
TATCGCTACGTGACTGGGTCATGGCTGCGCCCCGACACCCGCCAACACCCGCTGACGCGCCCTGACGGGC
TTGTCTGCTCCCGGCATCCGCTTACAGACAAGCTGTGACCGTCTCCGGGAGCTGCATGTGTCAGAGGTTT
TCACCGTCATCACCGAAACGCGCGAGGCAGCTGCGGTAAAGCTCATCAGCGTGGTCGTGAAGCGATTCAC
AGATGTCTGCCTGTTCATCCGCGTCCAGCTCGTTGAGTTTCTCCAGAAGCGTTAATGTCTGGCTTCTGAT
AAAGCGGGCCATGTTAAGGGCGGTTTTTTCCTGTTTGGTCACTGATGCCTCCGTGTAAGGGGGATTTCTG
TTCATGGGGGTAATGATACCGATGAAACGAGAGAGGATGCTCACGATACGGGTTACTGATGATGAACATG
CCCGGTTACTGGAACGTTGTGAGGGTAAACAACTGGCGGTATGGATGCGGCGGGACCAGAGAAAAATCAC
TCAGGGTCAATGCCAGCGCTTCGTTAATACAGATGTAGGTGTTCCACAGGGTAGCCAGCAGCATCCTGCG
ATGCAGATCCGGAACATAATGGTGCAGGGCGCTGACTTCCGCGTTTCCAGACTTTACGAAACACGGAAAC
CGAAGACCATTCATGTTGTTGCTCAGGTCGCAGACGTTTTGCAGCAGCAGTCGCTTCACGTTCGCTCGCG
TATCGGTGATTCATTCTGCTAACCAGTAAGGCAACCCCGCCAGCCTAGCCGGGTCCTCAACGACAGGAGC
ACGATCATGCGCACCCGTGGGGCCGCCATGCCGGCGATAATGGCCTGCTTCTCGCCGAAACGTTTGGTGG
CGGGACCAGTGACGAAGGCTTGAGCGAGGGCGTGCAAGATTCCGAATACCGCAAGCGACAGGCCGATCAT
CGTCGCGCTCCAGCGAAAGCGGTCCTCGCCGAAAATGACCCAGAGCGCTGCCGGCACCTGTCCTACGAGT
TGCATGATAAAGAAGACAGTCATAAGTGCGGCGACGATAGTCATGCCCCGCGCCCACCGGAAGGAGCTGA
CTGGGTTGAAGGCTCTCAAGGGCATCGGTCGAGATCCCGGTGCCTAATGAGTGAGCTAACTTACATTAAT
TGCGTTGCGCTCACTGCCCGCTTTCCAGTCGGGAAACCTGTCGTGCCAGCTGCATTAATGAATCGGCCAA
CGCGCGGGGAGAGGCGGTTTGCGTATTGGGCGCCAGGGTGGTTTTTCTTTTCACCAGTGAGACGGGCAAC
AGCTGATTGCCCTTCACCGCCTGGCCCTGAGAGAGTTGCAGCAAGCGGTCCACGCTGGTTTGCCCCAGCA
GGCGAAAATCCTGTTTGATGGTGGTTAACGGCGGGATATAACATGAGCTGTCTTCGGTATCGTCGTATCC
CACTACCGAGATATCCGCACCAACGCGCAGCCCGGACTCGGTAATGGCGCGCATTGCGCCCAGCGCCATC
TGATCGTTGGCAACCAGCATCGCAGTGGGAACGATGCCCTCATTCAGCATTTGCATGGTTTGTTGAAAAC
CGGACATGGCACTCCAGTCGCCTTCCCGTTCCGCTATCGGCTGAATTTGATTGCGAGTGAGATATTTATG
CCAGCCAGCCAGACGCAGACGCGCCGAGACAGAACTTAATGGGCCCGCTAACAGCGCGATTTGCTGGTGA
CCCAATGCGACCAGATGCTCCACGCCCAGTCGCGTACCGTCTTCATGGGAGAAAATAATACTGTTGATGG
GTGTCTGGTCAGAGACATCAAGAAATAACGCCGGAACATTAGTGCAGGCAGCTTCCACAGCAATGGCATC
CTGGTCATCCAGCGGATAGTTAATGATCAGCCCACTGACGCGTTGCGCGAGAAGATTGTGCACCGCCGCT
TTACAGGCTTCGACGCCGCTTCGTTCTACCATCGACACCACCACGCTGGCACCCAGTTGATCGGCGCGAG
ATTTAATCGCCGCGACAATTTGCGACGGCGCGTGCAGGGCCAGACTGGACGTGGCAACGCCAATCAGCAA
CGACTGTTTGCCCGCCAGTTGTTGTGCCACGCGGTTGGGAATGTAATTCAGCTCCGCCATCGCCGCTTCC
ACTTTTTCCCGCGTTTTCGCAGAAACGTGGCTGGCCTGGTTCACCACGCGGGAAACGGTCTGATAAGAGA
CACCGGCATACTCTGCGACATCGTATAACGTTACTGGTTTCACATTCACCACCCTGAATTGACTCTCTTC
CGGGCGCTATCATGCCATACCGCGAAAGGTTTTGCGCCATTCGATGGTGTCCGGGATCTCGACGCTCTCC
CTTATGCGACTCCTGCATTAGGAAGCAGCCCAGTAGTAGGTTGAGGCCGTTGAGCACCGCCGCCGCAAGG
AATGGTGCATGCAAGGAGATGGCGCCCAACAGTCCCCCGGCCACGGGGCCTGCCACCATACCCACGCCGA
AACAAGCGCTCATGAGCCCGAAGTGGCGAGCCCGATCTTCCCCATCGGTGATGTCGGCGATATAGGCGCC
AGCAACCGCACCTGTGGCGCCGGTGATGCCGGCCACGATGCGTCCGGCGTAGAGGATCGAGATCTCGATC
CCGCGAAATTAATACGACTCACTATAGGGGAATTGTGAGCGGATAACAATTCCCCTCTAGAAATAATTTT
GTTTAACTTTGGCCCAGGCGGCCAGGAGGGTCTCACATGCATCACCACCATCACCATCCAGGCTCCGGCT
ACATCCCCGAGGCCCCGCGCGACGGCCAGGCCTACGTGCGCAAGGACGGCGAGTGGGTGCTGCTGTCCAC
CTTCCTGAGTAGTGGAGGCGGGTCTGGTGGCGGCTCCGGCGGAGGTAGTAGTAGTGGAGGCGGGTCTGGT
GGCGGCTCCGGCGGAGGTAGTAGTAGTGGAGGCGGGTCTGGTGGCGGCTCCGGCGGAGGTAGTGCAGACC
AGACCAATCCGTATAAGCTGATGGACGAGGCGGCGCAGAAAACGTTCGATCGCCTGAAGAATGAGCAACC
GCAAATTCGGGCCAACCCGGATTATCTGCGTACCATTGTTGATCAGGAACTGCTGCCATACGTACAGGTG
AAATACGCCGGTGCGCTGGTGCTGGGCCAGTATTACAAGAGTGCGACCCCTGCTCAACGTGAAGCCTACT
TTGCCGCTTTCCGTGAGTACCTGAAGCAGGCTTACGGTCAGGCGCTGGCGATGTATCACGGTCAAACCTA
TCAGATTGCGCCAGAACAGCCGCTGGGCGATAAAACCATTGTGCCTATTCGCGTTACCATTATTGACCCG
AATGGCCGTCCGCCGGTGCGTCTGGACTTCCAGTGGCGTAAAAACTCCCAGACGGGCAATTGGCAGGCTT
ACGACATGATTGCTGAAGGCGTCAGTATGATCACCACCAAACAAAACGAGTGGGGAACGCTGCTGCGTAC
CAAAGGTATCGACGGCCTGACTGCGCAACTGAAATCGATTTCTCAACAGAAAATCACTCTGGAAGAGAAA
AAATAAGAGAGACCGGCCAGGCCGGCCGATCCGGCTGCTAACAAAGCCCGAAAGGAAGCTGAGTTGGCTG
CTGCCACCGCTGAGCAATAACTAGCATAACCCCTTGGGGCCTCTAAACGGGTCTTGAGGGGTTTTTTGCT
GAAAGGAGGAACTATATCCGGATTGGCGAATGGG
[124 nt withheld, positions 3745-3868]
C
[91 nt withheld, positions 3870-3960]
A
[49 nt withheld, positions 3962-4010]
CCTTTGACGTTGGAGTCCACGTTCTTT
[37 nt withheld, positions 4038-4074]
ACCCTATCTCGGTCTATTCTTTTGATTTATAAGGGATTTTGCCGATTTCGGCCTATTGGTTAAAAAATGA
GCTGATTTAACAAAAATTTAACGCGAATTTTAACAAAATATTAACGCTTACAATTTAGGTGGCACTTTTC
GGGGAACGACGACCTGCAGCCAAGCTAGCTTGGCTGGACGTAAACTCCTCTTCAGACCTAATAACTTCGT
ATAGCATACATTATACGAAGTTATATTAAGGGTTATTGAATATGATCGGAATTGGGCTGCAGGAATTCGA
TAGCTTGGCTGCAGGTCGACCTCGAGGATGTGCGCGGAACCCCTATTTGTTTATTTTTCTAAATACATTC
AAATATGTATCCGCTCATGAGACAATAACCCTGATAAATGCTTCAATAATATTGAAAAAGGAAGAGTATG
AGTATTCAACATTTCCGTGTCGCCCTTATTCCCTTTTTTGCGGCATTTTGCCTTCCTGTTTTTGCTCACC
CAGAAACGCTGGTGAAAGTAAAAGATGCTGAAGATCAGTTGGGTGCACGAGTGGGTTACATCGAACTGGA
TCTCAACAGCGGTAAGATCCTTGAGAGTTTTCGCCCCGAAGAACGTTTTCCAATGATGAGCACTTTTAAA
GTTCTGCTATGTGGCGCGGTATTATCCCGTATTGACGCCGGGCAAGAGCAACTCGGTCGCCGCATACACT
ATTCTCAGAATGACTTGGTTGAGTACTCACCAGTCACAGAAAAGCATCTTACGGATGGCATGACAGTAAG
AGAATTATGCAGTGCTGCCATAACCATGAGTGATAACACTGCGGCCAACTTACTTCTGACAACGATCGGA
GGACCGAAGGAGCTAACCGCTTTTTTGCACAACATGGGGGATCATGTAACTCGCCTTGATCGTTGGGAAC
CGGAGCTGAATGAAGCCATACCAAACGACGAGCGTGACACCACGATGCCTGCAGCAATGGCAACAACGTT
GCGCAAACTATTAACTGGCGAACTACTTACTCTAGCTTCCCGGCAACAATTAATAGACTGGATGGAGGCG
GATAAAGTTGCAGGACCACTTCTGCGCTCGGCCCTTCCGGCTGGCTGGTTTATTGCTGATAAATCTGGAG
CCGGTGAGCGTGGCTCTCGCGGTATCATTGCAGCACTGGGGCCAGATGGTAAGCCCTCCCGTATCGTAGT
TATCTACACGACGGGGAGTCAGGCAACTATGGATGAACGAAATAGACAGATCGCTGAGATAGGTGCCTCA
CTGATTAAGCATTGGTAACTGTCAGACCAAGTTTACTCATATATACTTTAGATTGATTTAAAACTTCATT
TTTAATTTAAAAGGATCTAGGTGAAGATCCTTTTTGATAATCTCATGACCAAAATCCCTTAACGTGAGTT
TTCGTTCCACTGAGCGTCAGACCCCGTAGAAAAGATCAAAGGATCTTCTTGAGATCCTTTTTTTCTGCGC
GTAATCTGCTGCTTGCAAACAAAAAAACCACCGCTACCAGCGGTGGTTTGTTTGCCGGATCAAGAGCTAC
CAACTCTTTTTCCGAAGGTAACTGGCTTCAGCAGAGCGCAGATACCAAATACTGTCCTTCTAGTGTAGCC
GTAGTTAGGCCACCACTTCAAGAACTCTGTAGCACCGCCTACATACCTCGCTCTGCTAATCCTGTTACCA
GTGGCTGCTGCCAGTGGCGATAAGTCGTGTCTTACCGGGTTGGACTCAAGACGATAGTTACCGGATAAGG
CGCAGCGGTCGGGCTGAACGGGGGGTTCGTGCACACAGCCCAGCTTGGAGCGAACGACCTACACCGAACT
GAGATACCTACAGCGTGAGCTATGAGAAAGCGCCACGCTTCCCGAAGGGAGAAAGGCGGACAGGTATCCG
GTAAGCGGCAGGGTCGGAACAGGAGAGCGCACGAGGGAGCTTCCAGGGGGAAACGCCTGGTATCTTTATA
GTCCTGTCGGGTTTCGCCACCTCTGACTTGAGCGTCGATTTTTGTGATGCTCGTCAGGGGGGCGGAGCCT
ATGGAAAAACGCCAGCAACGCGGCCTTTTTACGGTTCCTGGCCTTTTGCTGGCCTTTTGCTCACATGTTC
TTTCCTGCGTTATCCCCTGATTCTGTGGATAACCGTATTACCGCCTTTGAGTGAGCTGATACCGCTCGCC
GCAGCCGAACGACCGAGCGCAGCGAGTCAGTGAGCGAGGAAGCGGAAGAGCGCCTGATGCGGTATTTTCT
CCTTACGCATCTGTGCGGTATTT
Features (pLannotate 1.2.2; 20 found; start..end, strand, type, name):
    201..392     -  CDS            rop: Rop protein, which maintains plasmids at low copy number; rop
    409..789     +  CDS            YPB1_ECOLX: Protein predicted: Swiss-Prot protein existence level 4. From Escherichia coli.
    861..1152    -  CDS            TcR (fragment): tetracycline efflux protein; tet; confers resistance to tetracycline
   1167..1188    -  protein_bind   CAP binding site: CAP binding activates transcription in the presence of cAMP. E. coli catabolite activator protein
   1201..2283    -  CDS            lacI: lac repressor; lacI; The lac repressor binds to the lac operator to inhibit transcription in E. coli. This inhibition can be relieved by adding lactose or isopropyl-β-D-thiogalactopyranoside (IPTG).
   2284..2361    -  promoter       lacI promoter: lacI
   2369..2648    -  CDS            TcR (fragment): tetracycline efflux protein; tet; confers resistance to tetracycline
   2670..2688    +  promoter       T7 promoter: promoter for bacteriophage T7 RNA polymerase
   2689..2713    +  protein_bind   lac operator: The lac repressor binds to the lac operator to inhibit transcription in E. coli. This inhibition can be relieved by adding lactose or isopropyl-β-D-thiogalactopyranoside (IPTG). lac repressor encoded by lacI
   2794..2880    +  CDS            wac (fragment): WAC_BPT4 - Experimental evidence at protein level: Swiss-Prot protein existence level 1. Chaperone involved in tail fiber assembly and retraction. Acts as a chaperone helping to attach the long tail fibers to the virus during the assembly process. During phage assembly, twelve fibritin molecules attach to the phage neck via gp13: six molecules forming the collar and six molecules forming the whiskers. From Enterobacteria phage T4 (Bacteriophage T4).
   3004..3573    +  CDS            mlaC (fragment): MLAC_ECOLI - Also known as yrbC. Experimental evidence at protein level: Swiss-Prot protein existence level 1. Involved in a phospholipid transport pathway that maintains lipid asymmetry in the outer membrane by retrograde trafficking of phospholipids from the outer membrane to the inner membrane. May transfer phospholipid across the periplasmic space and deliver it to the MlaFEDB complex at the inner membrane. From Escherichia coli (strain K12).
   3604..3653    +  CDS            SET1 (fragment): solubility-enhancement tag derived from T7 phage gene 10B
   3661..3708    +  terminator     T7 terminator: transcription terminator for bacteriophage T7 RNA polymerase
   3745..4173    +  rep_origin     f1 ori (sequence partly withheld): f1 bacteriophage origin of replication; arrow indicates direction of (+) strand synthesis
   4275..4308    +  protein_bind   loxP: Cre-mediated recombination occurs in the 8-bp core sequence (GCATACAT). Cre recombinase
   4338..4356    +  misc_feature   MCS (fragment): pBluescript multiple cloning site
   4387..4491    +  promoter       AmpR promoter: bla
   4492..5352    +  CDS            AmpR: β-lactamase; bla; confers resistance to ampicillin, carbenicillin, and related antibiotics
   5523..6111    +  rep_origin     ori: high-copy-number ColE1/pMB1/pBR322/pUC origin of replication
   6297..99      -  misc_feature   bom (across the origin): basis of mobility region from pBR322
