[The description below was written by a language model from this plasmid's Addgene catalogue record and pLannotate feature annotations shown in this document.]
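Description:
pBEL2319 is a bacterial expression plasmid of about 6.3 kb built on the pET21a backbone. It was made by Gibson cloning to produce a trimerised form of the E. coli periplasmic lipid-binding protein MlaC for cryo-EM. The insert encodes, in order, a 6xHis tag, the foldon domain, a glycine-serine linker and MlaC. The foldon is annotated in the sequence as a short fragment of bacteriophage T4 fibritin (wac). It is a small trimerisation motif, so fusing it to MlaC presumably assembles three copies into a larger particle that is better suited to single-particle imaging than the small monomer. The MlaC segment is annotated as a fragment of the gene rather than the full coding sequence. The record does not say which residues were omitted. MlaC belongs to the Mla pathway, which maintains outer-membrane lipid asymmetry by shuttling phospholipids across the periplasm to the inner-membrane MlaFEDB complex.

Expression is driven by a T7 promoter with an adjacent lac operator and ends at a T7 terminator. The plasmid also carries lacI under its own promoter, so transcription needs a host that supplies T7 RNA polymerase and is repressed until IPTG is added. Propagation relies on a ColE1/pBR322-type origin accompanied by rop and the bom region, and selection is by the β-lactamase (AmpR) gene conferring ampicillin resistance. An f1 origin is also present. The automated annotation additionally picks up a loxP site, tetracycline-resistance gene fragments, a short multiple-cloning-site fragment and a short match to a T7 gene 10-derived solubility tag just upstream of the terminator. The record assigns no function to any of these, and they are probably backbone remnants or incidental matches. The associated work studied protein-protein interactions in the Mla lipid transport system.
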