Addgene plasmid #195697: pBEL2319
Purpose: Cryo-EM of 6xHis-Foldon-(Gly-Ser-Linker)-MlaC
Depositing lab: Gira Bhabha & Damian Ekiert. Depositing organization: NYU Grossman School of Medicine. Publication: Protein-protein interactions in the Mla lipid transport system probed by computational structure prediction and deep mutational scanning. MacRae MR, Puvanendran D, Haase MAB, Coudray N, Kolich L, Lam C, Baek M, Bhabha G, Ekiert DC. J Biol Chem. 2023 Apr 24:104744. doi: 10.1016/j.jbc.2023.104744. PubMed 37100290.
Backbone
  Vector backbone: pET21a
  Vector type: Bacterial Expression
Growth in bacteria
  Bacterial resistance: Ampicillin, 100 μg/mL
  Growth temperature: 37°C
  Growth strain: DH5alpha
  Copy number: High Copy
Gene/Insert
  Gene/Insert name: Foldon-MlaC
  Species: E. coli
  Mutation: 6xHis-Foldon-(Gly-Ser-Linker)-MlaC
  Cloning method: Gibson Cloning
Terms and licenses: Academic/Nonprofit Terms; Industry Terms: Not Available to Industry
Depositor comments: Please visit https://www.biorxiv.org/content/10.1101/2022.12.09.519820v1 for bioRxiv preprint.
How to cite: pBEL2319 was a gift from Gira Bhabha & Damian Ekiert (Addgene plasmid # 195697 ; http://n2t.net/addgene:195697 ; RRID:Addgene_195697)
